Addgene plasmid #204204: pCDNA3-SREBP-2 (STOP)
Purpose: Mammalian expression of SREBP-2
Depositing lab: Allan Weissman. Depositing organization: National Cancer Institute (NCI). Publication: SARS-CoV-2 papain-like protease plays multiple roles in regulating cellular proteins in the endoplasmic reticulum. Yang M, Mariano J, Su R, Smith CE, Das S, Gill C, Andresson T, Loncarek J, Tsai YC, Weissman AM. J Biol Chem. 2023 Oct 12;299(12):105346. doi: 10.1016/j.jbc.2023.105346. PubMed 37838170.
Backbone
  Vector backbone: pcDNA3.1(+)-N-HA
  Vector type: Mammalian Expression
Growth in bacteria
  Bacterial resistance: Ampicillin, 100 μg/mL
  Growth temperature: 37°C
  Growth strain: DH5alpha
  Copy number: High Copy
Gene/Insert
  Gene/Insert name: SREBP-2
  Species: H. sapiens (human)
  Mutation: Nonsense mutations after Gly1135
  Entrez Gene: SREBF2 (a.k.a. SREBP-2, SREBP2, bHLHd2)
  Tag / fusion protein: T7x3 (N terminal on insert)
  Cloning method: Restriction Enzyme; 5′ cloning site Cla1 (not destroyed); 3′ cloning site Not1 (not destroyed)
Terms and licenses: Academic/Nonprofit Terms; Industry Terms: Not Available to Industry
Depositor comments: Contains silent mutations to facilitate cloning.
How to cite: pCDNA3-SREBP-2 (STOP) was a gift from Allan Weissman (Addgene plasmid # 204204 ; http://n2t.net/addgene:204204 ; RRID:Addgene_204204)
