[The description below was written by a language model from this plasmid's Addgene catalogue record and pLannotate feature annotations shown in this document.]
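Description:
pCDNA3-SREBP-2 (STOP) is a mammalian expression plasmid of about 8.9 kb, built on a pcDNA3.1(+)-type backbone, that encodes human SREBP-2 (SREBF2), the membrane-bound sterol regulatory element-binding transcription factor. It is propagated in E. coli as a high-copy plasmid through a ColE1/pUC-type origin and selected with ampicillin via the β-lactamase gene. An f1 origin is also present. For mammalian cells, an SV40 early promoter drives a neomycin phosphotransferase gene terminated by the SV40 polyadenylation signal, which would permit G418 selection of stable transfectants. Short annotated fragments such as ble, lacI, bom and a small HIV-1 LTR-like match are most likely backbone remnants or incidental annotation matches rather than functional parts.

The expression cassette consists of the CMV immediate-early enhancer and promoter, followed by a T7 promoter that could support in vitro transcription. Next come three tandem T7 epitope tags fused to the N terminus of the SREBF2 coding sequence, and the cassette ends with the bovine growth hormone polyadenylation signal. Although the listed backbone name refers to an N-terminal HA tag, no HA tag is annotated, and the record gives the triple T7 tag as the fusion partner. The insert was cloned between ClaI and NotI sites and carries silent mutations introduced to ease cloning. The "STOP" designation refers to nonsense mutations placed after Gly1135, so translation ends near the C terminus of the protein. The record does not explain the rationale for this. The construct is intended for expressing N-terminally T7-tagged SREBP-2 in mammalian cells. It comes from a study of how the SARS-CoV-2 papain-like protease affects cellular proteins of the endoplasmic reticulum.
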