Features (pLannotate 1.2.2; 23 found; start..end, strand, type, name):
     18..347     +  promoter       SV40 promoter: SV40 enhancer and early promoter
    414..1205    +  CDS            neo: KKA2_KLEPN - Also known as kan, nptII. Experimental evidence at protein level: Swiss-Prot protein existence level 1. Resistance to kanamycin, neomycin, paromomycin, ribostamycin, butirosin and gentamicin B. From Klebsiella pneumoniae.
   1229..1387    +  CDS            ble (fragment): BLE_KLEPN - Experimental evidence at protein level: Swiss-Prot protein existence level 1. Binding protein with a strong affinity to the bleomycin family of antibiotics. Binds to CL990; an antimitotic-antibiotic compound. From Klebsiella pneumoniae.
   1382..1503    +  polyA_signal   SV40 poly(A) signal: SV40 polyadenylation signal
   1576..1592    -  protein_bind   lac operator: The lac repressor binds to the lac operator to inhibit transcription in E. coli. This inhibition can be relieved by adding lactose or isopropyl-β-D-thiogalactopyranoside (IPTG). lac repressor encoded by lacI
   1600..1630    -  promoter       lac promoter: promoter for the E. coli lac operon
   1645..1666    -  protein_bind   CAP binding site: CAP binding activates transcription in the presence of cAMP. E. coli catabolite activator protein
   1679..1771    -  CDS            lacI (fragment): lac repressor; lacI; The lac repressor binds to the lac operator to inhibit transcription in E. coli. This inhibition can be relieved by adding lactose or isopropyl-β-D-thiogalactopyranoside (IPTG).
   1954..2542    -  rep_origin     ori: high-copy-number ColE1/pMB1/pBR322/pUC origin of replication
   2713..3573    -  CDS            AmpR: β-lactamase; bla; confers resistance to ampicillin, carbenicillin, and related antibiotics
   3574..3678    -  promoter       AmpR promoter: bla
   3737..3789    -  misc_feature   bom (fragment): basis of mobility region from pBR322
   3944..4323    +  enhancer       CMV enhancer: human cytomegalovirus immediate early enhancer
   4324..4527    +  promoter       CMV promoter: human cytomegalovirus (CMV) immediate early promoter
   4523..4556    +  LTR            5' LTR (truncated) (fragment): truncated 5' long terminal repeat (LTR) from HIV-1
   4572..4590    +  promoter       T7 promoter: promoter for bacteriophage T7 RNA polymerase
   4632..4664    +  CDS            T7 tag (gene 10 leader): leader peptide from bacteriophage T7 gene 10 promotes efficient translation in E. coli
   4665..4697    +  CDS            T7 tag (gene 10 leader): leader peptide from bacteriophage T7 gene 10 promotes efficient translation in E. coli
   4698..4730    +  CDS            T7 tag (gene 10 leader): leader peptide from bacteriophage T7 gene 10 promotes efficient translation in E. coli
   4749..8168    +  CDS            SREBF2: SRBP2_HUMAN - Also known as BHLHD2, SREBP2 From Homo sapiens (Human).
   8254..8478    +  polyA_signal   bGH poly(A) signal: bovine growth hormone polyadenylation signal
   8482..8503    +  promoter       SV40 promoter (fragment): SV40 enhancer and early promoter
   8524..4       +  rep_origin     f1 ori (across the origin) (sequence partly withheld): f1 bacteriophage origin of replication; arrow indicates direction of (+) strand synthesis
>Addgene plasmid #204204 | pCDNA3-SREBP-2 (STOP) | addgene full sequence | sequence record 409508 | Addgene NGS Result
AATTAATTCTGTGGAATGTGTGTCAGTTAGGGTGTGGAAAGTCCCCAGGCTCCCCAGCAGGCAGAAGTAT
GCAAAGCATGCATCTCAATTAGTCAGCAACCAGGTGTGGAAAGTCCCCAGGCTCCCCAGCAGGCAGAAGT
ATGCAAAGCATGCATCTCAATTAGTCAGCAACCATAGTCCCGCCCCTAACTCCGCCCATCCCGCCCCTAA
CTCCGCCCAGTTCCGCCCATTCTCCGCCCCATGGCTGACTAATTTTTTTTATTTATGCAGAGGCCGAGGC
CGCCTCTGCCTCTGAGCTATTCCAGAAGTAGTGAGGAGGCTTTTTTGGAGGCCTAGGCTTTTGCAAAAAG
CTCCCGGGAGCTTGTATATCCATTTTCGGATCTGATCAAGAGACAGGATGAGGATCGTTTCGCATGATTG
AACAAGATGGATTGCACGCAGGTTCTCCGGCCGCTTGGGTGGAGAGGCTATTCGGCTATGACTGGGCACA
ACAGACAATCGGCTGCTCTGATGCCGCCGTGTTCCGGCTGTCAGCGCAGGGGCGCCCGGTTCTTTTTGTC
AAGACCGACCTGTCCGGTGCCCTGAATGAACTGCAGGACGAGGCAGCGCGGCTATCGTGGCTGGCCACGA
CGGGCGTTCCTTGCGCAGCTGTGCTCGACGTTGTCACTGAAGCGGGAAGGGACTGGCTGCTATTGGGCGA
AGTGCCGGGGCAGGATCTCCTGTCATCTCACCTTGCTCCTGCCGAGAAAGTATCCATCATGGCTGATGCA
ATGCGGCGGCTGCATACGCTTGATCCGGCTACCTGCCCATTCGACCACCAAGCGAAACATCGCATCGAGC
GAGCACGTACTCGGATGGAAGCCGGTCTTGTCGATCAGGATGATCTGGACGAAGAGCATCAGGGGCTCGC
GCCAGCCGAACTGTTCGCCAGGCTCAAGGCGCGCATGCCCGACGGCGAGGATCTCGTCGTGACCCATGGC
GATGCCTGCTTGCCGAATATCATGGTGGAAAATGGCCGCTTTTCTGGATTCATCGACTGTGGCCGGCTGG
GTGTGGCGGACCGCTATCAGGACATAGCGTTGGCTACCCGTGATATTGCTGAAGAGCTTGGCGGCGAATG
GGCTGACCGCTTCCTCGTGCTTTACGGTATCGCCGCTCCCGATTCGCAGCGCATCGCCTTCTATCGCCTT
CTTGACGAGTTCTTCTGAGCGGGACTCTGGGGTTCGAAATGACCGACCAAGCGACGCCCAACCTGCCATC
ACGAGATTTCGATTCCACCGCCGCCTTCTATGAAAGGTTGGGCTTCGGAATCGTTTTCCGGGACGCCGGC
TGGATGATCCTCCAGCGCGGGGATCTCATGCTGGAGTTCTTCGCCCACCCCAACTTGTTTATTGCAGCTT
ATAATGGTTACAAATAAAGCAATAGCATCACAAATTTCACAAATAAAGCATTTTTTTCACTGCATTCTAG
TTGTGGTTTGTCCAAACTCATCAATGTATCTTATCATGTCTGTATACCGTCGACCTCTAGCTAGAGCTTG
GCGTAATCATGGTCATAGCTGTTTCCTGTGTGAAATTGTTATCCGCTCACAATTCCACACAACATACGAG
CCGGAAGCATAAAGTGTAAAGCCTGGGGTGCCTAATGAGTGAGCTAACTCACATTAATTGCGTTGCGCTC
ACTGCCCGCTTTCCAGTCGGGAAACCTGTCGTGCCAGCTGCATTAATGAATCGGCCAACGCGCGGGGAGA
GGCGGTTTGCGTATTGGGCGCTCTTCCGCTTCCTCGCTCACTGACTCGCTGCGCTCGGTCGTTCGGCTGC
GGCGAGCGGTATCAGCTCACTCAAAGGCGGTAATACGGTTATCCACAGAATCAGGGGATAACGCAGGAAA
GAACATGTGAGCAAAAGGCCAGCAAAAGGCCAGGAACCGTAAAAAGGCCGCGTTGCTGGCGTTTTTCCAT
AGGCTCCGCCCCCCTGACGAGCATCACAAAAATCGACGCTCAAGTCAGAGGTGGCGAAACCCGACAGGAC
TATAAAGATACCAGGCGTTTCCCCCTGGAAGCTCCCTCGTGCGCTCTCCTGTTCCGACCCTGCCGCTTAC
CGGATACCTGTCCGCCTTTCTCCCTTCGGGAAGCGTGGCGCTTTCTCATAGCTCACGCTGTAGGTATCTC
AGTTCGGTGTAGGTCGTTCGCTCCAAGCTGGGCTGTGTGCACGAACCCCCCGTTCAGCCCGACCGCTGCG
CCTTATCCGGTAACTATCGTCTTGAGTCCAACCCGGTAAGACACGACTTATCGCCACTGGCAGCAGCCAC
TGGTAACAGGATTAGCAGAGCGAGGTATGTAGGCGGTGCTACAGAGTTCTTGAAGTGGTGGCCTAACTAC
GGCTACACTAGAAGAACAGTATTTGGTATCTGCGCTCTGCTGAAGCCAGTTACCTTCGGAAAAAGAGTTG
GTAGCTCTTGATCCGGCAAACAAACCACCGCTGGTAGCGGTGGTTTTTTTGTTTGCAAGCAGCAGATTAC
GCGCAGAAAAAAAGGATCTCAAGAAGATCCTTTGATCTTTTCTACGGGGTCTGACGCTCAGTGGAACGAA
AACTCACGTTAAGGGATTTTGGTCATGAGATTATCAAAAAGGATCTTCACCTAGATCCTTTTAAATTAAA
AATGAAGTTTTAAATCAATCTAAAGTATATATGAGTAAACTTGGTCTGACAGTTACCAATGCTTAATCAG
TGAGGCACCTATCTCAGCGATCTGTCTATTTCGTTCATCCATAGTTGCCTGACTCCCCGTCGTGTAGATA
ACTACGATACGGGAGGGCTTACCATCTGGCCCCAGTGCTGCAATGATACCGCGAGACCCACGCTCACCGG
CTCCAGATTTATCAGCAATAAACCAGCCAGCCGGAAGGGCCGAGCGCAGAAGTGGTCCTGCAACTTTATC
CGCCTCCATCCAGTCTATTAATTGTTGCCGGGAAGCTAGAGTAAGTAGTTCGCCAGTTAATAGTTTGCGC
AACGTTGTTGCCATTGCTACAGGCATCGTGGTGTCACGCTCGTCGTTTGGTATGGCTTCATTCAGCTCCG
GTTCCCAACGATCAAGGCGAGTTACATGATCCCCCATGTTGTGCAAAAAAGCGGTTAGCTCCTTCGGTCC
TCCGATCGTTGTCAGAAGTAAGTTGGCCGCAGTGTTATCACTCATGGTTATGGCAGCACTGCATAATTCT
CTTACTGTCATGCCATCCGTAAGATGCTTTTCTGTGACTGGTGAGTACTCAACCAAGTCATTCTGAGAAT
AGTGTATGCGGCGACCGAGTTGCTCTTGCCCGGCGTCAATACGGGATAATACCGCGCCACATAGCAGAAC
TTTAAAAGTGCTCATCATTGGAAAACGTTCTTCGGGGCGAAAACTCTCAAGGATCTTACCGCTGTTGAGA
TCCAGTTCGATGTAACCCACTCGTGCACCCAACTGATCTTCAGCATCTTTTACTTTCACCAGCGTTTCTG
GGTGAGCAAAAACAGGAAGGCAAAATGCCGCAAAAAAGGGAATAAGGGCGACACGGAAATGTTGAATACT
CATACTCTTCCTTTTTCAATATTATTGAAGCATTTATCAGGGTTATTGTCTCATGAGCGGATACATATTT
GAATGTATTTAGAAAAATAAACAAATAGGGGTTCCGCGCACATTTCCCCGAAAAGTGCCACCTGACGTCG
ACGGATCGGGAGATCTCCCGATCCCCTATGGTGCACTCTCAGTACAATCTGCTCTGATGCCGCATAGTTA
AGCCAGTATCTGCTCCCTGCTTGTGTGTTGGAGGTCGCTGAGTAGTGCGCGAGCAAAATTTAAGCTACAA
CAAGGCAAGGCTTGACCGACAATTGCATGAAGAATCTGCTTAGGGTTAGGCGTTTTGCGCTGCTTCGCGA
TGTACGGGCCAGATATACGCGTTGACATTGATTATTGACTAGTTATTAATAGTAATCAATTACGGGGTCA
TTAGTTCATAGCCCATATATGGAGTTCCGCGTTACATAACTTACGGTAAATGGCCCGCCTGGCTGACCGC
CCAACGACCCCCGCCCATTGACGTCAATAATGACGTATGTTCCCATAGTAACGCCAATAGGGACTTTCCA
TTGACGTCAATGGGTGGAGTATTTACGGTAAACTGCCCACTTGGCAGTACATCAAGTGTATCATATGCCA
AGTACGCCCCCTATTGACGTCAATGACGGTAAATGGCCCGCCTGGCATTATGCCCAGTACATGACCTTAT
GGGACTTTCCTACTTGGCAGTACATCTACGTATTAGTCATCGCTATTACCATGGTGATGCGGTTTTGGCA
GTACATCAATGGGCGTGGATAGCGGTTTGACTCACGGGGATTTCCAAGTCTCCACCCCATTGACGTCAAT
GGGAGTTTGTTTTGGCACCAAAATCAACGGGACTTTCCAAAATGTCGTAACAACTCCGCCCCATTGACGC
AAATGGGCGGTAGGCGTGTACGGTGGGAGGTCTATATAAGCAGAGCTCTCTGGCTAACTAGAGAACCCAC
TGCTTACTGGCTTATCGAAATTAATACGACTCACTATAGGGAGACCCAAGCTGGCTAGCGTTTAAACTTA
AGCTTGCCACCATGGCTAGCATGACTGGTGGACAGCAAATGGGTATGGCTAGCATGACTGGTGGACAGCA
AATGGGTATGGCTAGCATGACTGGTGGACAGCAAATGGGTGCATCGATAGGTACCGGTGACGACAGCGGC
GAGCTGGGTGGTCTGGAGACCATGGAGACCCTCACGGAGCTGGGCGACGAGCTGACCCTGGGAGACATCG
ACGAGATGCTGCAATTTGTCAGTAATCAAGTGGGAGAGTTCCCTGACTTGTTTTCAGAACAGCTGTGTAG
CTCCTTTCCTGGCAGTGGTGGTAGTGGTAGCAGCAGCGGCAGCAGTGGCAGCAGCAGCAGCAGCAGCAAT
GGCAGGGGCAGCAGCAGCGGAGCTGTGGACCCTTCAGTGCAACGGTCATTCACCCAGGTCACATTACCTT
CCTTCTCTCCCTCGGCGGCCTCCCCACAGGCTCCAACTCTGCAAGTCAAGGTTTCTCCCACCTCAGTTCC
CACCACACCCAGGGCAACTCCTATTCTTCAGCCCCGCCCCCAGCCCCAGCCTCAACCTCAAACTCAGCTG
CAACAACAGACGGTAATGATCACGCCAACATTCAGCACCACTCCGCAGACGAGGATCATCCAGCAGCCTT
TGATATACCAGAATGCAGCTACTAGCTTTCAAGTCCTTCAGCCTCAAGTCCAAAGCCTGGTGACATCCTC
CCAGGTACAGCCGGTCACCATTCAGCAGCAGGTGCAGACAGTACAGGCCCAGCGGGTGCTGACACAAACG
GCCAATGGCACGCTGCAGACCCTTGCCCCGGCTACGGTGCAGACAGTTGCTGCGCCACAGGTGCAGCAGG
TCCCGGTCCTGGTCCAGCCTCAGATCATCAAGACAGATTCCCTTGTTTTGACCACACTGAAGACAGATGG
CAGCCCTGTTATGGCTGCGGTCCAGAACCCGGCCCTCACCGCCCTCACCACCCCTATCCAGACGGCTGCC
CTTCAAGTACCAACCCTGGTGGGCAGCAGTGGGACCATTCTGACCACAATGCCTGTAATGATGGGGCAAG
AGAAAGTGCCCATTAAGCAGGTACCTGGGGGAGTCAAGCAGCTTGAGCCCCCCAAAGAAGGAGAAAGGCG
GACAACCCATAATATCATTGAGAAACGATATCGCTCCTCCATCAATGACAAAATCATCGAATTGAAAGAC
CTGGTCATGGGGACAGACGCCAAGATGCACAAGTCTGGCGTTCTGAGGAAGGCCATTGATTACATCAAAT
ACTTGCAGCAGGTCAATCATAAACTGCGCCAGGAGAACATGGTGCTGAAGCTGGCAAATCAAAAGAACAA
GCTTCTAAAGGGCATCGACCTAGGCAGTCTGGTGGACAATGAGGTGGACCTGAAGATCGAGGACTTTAAT
CAGAATGTCCTTCTGATGTCCCCCCCAGCCTCTGACTCAGGGTCCCAGGCTGGCTTCTCTCCCTACTCCA
TTGACTCTGAGCCAGGAAGCCCTCTATTGGATGATGCAAAGGTCAAAGATGAGCCAGACTCTCCTCCTGT
GGCGCTGGGCATGGTAGACCGCTCACGGATTCTTCTGTGTGTCCTCACCTTCCTGTGCCTCTCCTTTAAC
CCCCTGACTTCCCTGCTGCAGTGGGGAGGGGCCCACGACTCTGACCAGCACCCACACTCAGGCTCTGGCC
GCAGTGTCCTGTCATTCGAGTCAGGTTCTGGGGGCTGGTTTGACTGGATGATGCCTACTCTTCTCTTATG
GCTGGTAAATGGTGTGATTGTCCTGAGCGTCTTTGTGAAGCTGCTGGTTCATGGGGAGCCAGTGATCCGG
CCACACTCGCGCTCCTCGGTCACCTTCTGGAGGCACCGGAAACAGGCAGATCTAGATCTCGCCAGAGGAG
ATTTTGCAGCTGCTGCCGGCAACCTACAAACCTGCCTGGCAGTTTTGGGCCGGGCACTGCCCACCTCCCG
CCTGGACCTGGCCTGCAGCCTCTCCTGGAACGTGATCCGCTACAGCCTGCAGAAGCTACGCCTGGTGCGC
TGGCTGCTCAAGAAAGTCTTCCAGTGCCGGCGGGCCACGCCAGCCACTGAGGCAGGCTTTGAAGACGAAG
CTAAGACCAGCGCCCGGGATGCGGCTCTGGCCTATCACCGGCTGCACCAGCTGCACATCACAGGGAAGCT
TCCTGCAGGATCCGCCTGTTCCGATGTACACATGGCGTTGTGTGCCGTGAACCTGGCTGAATGTGCAGAG
GAGAAGATCCCACCGAGCACACTGGTTGAGATCCATCTGACTGCTGCCATGGGGCTCAAGACCCGGTGTG
GAGGCAAGCTGGGCTTCCTGGCCAGCTACTTCCTCAGCCGAGCCCAGAGCCTGTGTGGCCCCGAGCACAG
TGCTGTTCCTGACTCCCTGCGCTGGCTCTGCCACCCCCTGGGCCAGAAGTTTTTCATGGAGCGGAGCTGG
TCTGTGAAGTCAGCTGCCAAGGAGAGTCTATACTGTGCCCAGAGGAACCCAGCTGACCCCATTGCGCAGG
TCCACCAGGCCTTCTGCAAGAACCTGCTGGAGCGAGCTATAGAGTCCTTGGTGAAACCTCAGGCCAAGAA
GAAGGCTGGAGACCAGGAAGAAGAGAGCTGTGAATTCTCCAGTGCTCTGGAGTACTTGAAATTACTTCAT
TCTTTTGTGGACTCTGTGGGGGTTATGAGCCCCCCACTCTCCAGGAGCTCCGTGCTCAAGTCCGCCCTGG
GTCCAGACATCATCTGTCGGTGGTGGACGTCTGCAATCACTGTGGCCATCAGCTGGCTCCAGGGAGACGA
TGCAGCTGTGCGCTCTCATTTTACCAAAGTGGAACGCATCCCCAAGGCCCTGGAAGTGACAGAGAGCCCC
CTGGTGAAGGCCATCTTCCATGCCTGCAGAGCCATGCATGCCTCACTCCCTGGGAAAGCAGATGGGCAGC
AGAGTTCCTTCTGCCATTGCGAGAGGGCCAGTGGCCACCTATGGAGCAGCCTCAACGTCAGTGGGGCCAC
CTCTGACCCTGCCCTCAACCACGTGGTCCAGCTGCTCACCTGTGACCTGCTACTGTCGCTACGGACAGCG
CTCTGGCAAAAACAGGCCAGTGCCAGCCAGGCTGTGGGGGAGACCTACCACGCGTCAGGCGCTGAACTGG
CGGGCTTCCAACGGGACCTGGGCAGCCTGCGCAGGCTGGCACACAGCTTCCGCCCAGCATACCGCAAGGT
GTTCCTGCATGAAGCCACCGTGCGCCTGATGGCAGGAGCCAGCCCCACCCGCACCCACCAGCTGCTGGAA
CACAGCCTGCGGCGGCGCACCACGCAGAGCACCAAGCACGGAGAGGTGGATGCCTGGCCCGGCCAGCGAG
AGCGGGCCACCGCCATCCTGCTGGCCTGCCGCCACCTGCCCCTCTCCTTCCTCTCCTCCCCGGGCCAGCG
GGCAGTGCTGCTGGCCGAAGCTGCCCGCACCCTGGAGAAGGTGGGCGACCGGCGCTCCTGCAACGACTGC
CAGCAGATGATTGTTAAGCTGGGTGGTGGCTAAGCCATTGCCGCCTCCTGAGGATCCGAATTCTGCAGAT
ATCCAGCACAGTGGCGGCCGCTCGAGTCTAGAGGGCCCGTTTAAACCCGCTGATCAGCCTCGACTGTGCC
TTCTAGTTGCCAGCCATCTGTTGTTTGCCCCTCCCCCGTGCCTTCCTTGACCCTGGAAGGTGCCACTCCC
ACTGTCCTTTCCTAATAAAATGAGGAAATTGCATCGCATTGTCTGAGTAGGTGTCATTCTATTCTGGGGG
GTGGGGTGGGGCAGGACAGCAAGGGGGAGGATTGGGAAGACAATAGCAGGCATGCTGGGGATGCGGTGGG
CTCTATGGCTTCTGAGGCGGAAAGAACCAGCTGGGGCTCTAGGGGGTATCCCC
[124 nt withheld, positions 8524-8647]
C
[91 nt withheld, positions 8649-8739]
A
[49 nt withheld, positions 8741-8789]
CCTTTGACGTTGGAGTCCACGTTCTTT
[37 nt withheld, positions 8817-8853]
ACCCTATCTCGGTCTATTCTTTTGATTTATAAGGGATTTTGCCGATTTCGGCCTATTGGTTAAAAAATGA
GCTGATTTAACAAAAATTTAACGCG
